Addgene plasmid #144978: TFORF3502
Purpose: Lentiviral vector for overexpressing transcription factor ORFs with unique 24-bp barcodes. Barcodes facilitate identification of transcription factors in pooled screens.
Depositing lab: Feng Zhang. Depositing organization: Broad Institute. Publication: A transcription factor atlas of directed differentiation. Joung J, Ma S, Tay T, Geiger-Schuller KR, Kirchgatterer PC, Verdine VK, Guo B, Arias-Garcia MA, Allen WE, Singh A, Kuksenko O, Abudayyeh OO, Gootenberg JS, Fu Z, Macrae RK, Buenrostro JD, Regev A, Zhang F. Cell. 2023 Jan 5;186(1):209-229.e26. doi: 10.1016/j.cell.2022.11.026. PubMed 36608654.
Backbone
  Vector backbone: pLX_TRC317
  Backbone manufacturer: Broad Institute Genetic Perturbation Platform
  Backbone size w/o insert (bp): 8264
  Vector type: Mammalian Expression, Lentiviral
  Selectable markers: Puromycin
Growth in bacteria
  Bacterial resistance: Ampicillin, 100 μg/mL
  Growth temperature: 37°C
  Growth strain: NEB Stable
  Copy number: High Copy
Gene/Insert
  Gene/Insert name: VENTX
  Species: H. sapiens (human)
  Insert size (bp): 983
  Entrez Gene: VENTX (a.k.a. HPX42B, NA88A, VENTX2)
  Promoter: EF1a
  Tag / fusion protein: V5 (C terminal on insert)
  Cloning method: Gateway Cloning
  Sequencing primers: 5′ GGGTGGAGACTGAAGTTAGGCCAG; 3′ CACATAGCGTAAAAGGAGCAACATAG
Resource information
  A portion of this plasmid was derived from a plasmid made by: Broad Institute Genetic Perturbation Platform
Terms and licenses: Academic/Nonprofit Terms; Industry Terms: Not Available to Industry
Depositor comments: NM_014468.3 Please test multiple small colonies in case of plasmid recombination. To make this collection available in a timely manner, a portion of this collection was not fully sequenced by Addgene. If an Addgene verified full plasmid sequence is not available, please contact us prior to placing an order to request the full sequence.
How to cite: TFORF3502 was a gift from Feng Zhang (Addgene plasmid # 144978 ; http://n2t.net/addgene:144978 ; RRID:Addgene_144978)
