[The description below was written by a language model from this plasmid's Addgene catalogue record and pLannotate feature annotations shown in this document.]
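Description:
TFORF3502 is a third-generation-style, self-inactivating lentiviral expression plasmid built on the pLX_TRC317 backbone for overexpressing the human transcription factor VENTX in mammalian cells. It belongs to a barcoded transcription factor ORF collection in which each construct carries a unique 24-bp barcode, so that individual factors can be identified by sequencing in pooled overexpression screens. The barcode itself is not annotated in the feature table. In bacteria the plasmid is maintained through a high-copy ColE1/pUC-type origin and ampicillin resistance (AmpR). An f1 origin and remnants of a lac/T7/T3 cloning region are also present. The depositor notes that the plasmid can recombine, as is common for LTR-containing vectors.

The viral portion begins with an RSV promoter fused to a truncated HIV-1 5' LTR, which drives Tat-independent transcription of the genomic RNA in packaging cells. This is followed by the Ψ packaging signal with a gag fragment, the RRE for Rev-dependent nuclear export, and a cPPT/CTS element. An SV40 early promoter drives puromycin N-acetyltransferase for selection of transduced cells. Downstream, the EF-1α promoter drives the VENTX ORF, which was introduced by Gateway cloning and is flanked by attB1 and attB2 remnants. The ORF is annotated just upstream of a V5 epitope tag, which the record lists as a C-terminal fusion that would allow detection of the protein. A WPRE enhances transcript expression, and the ΔU3 3' LTR renders the integrated provirus self-inactivating. An SV40 poly(A) signal and SV40 origin lie beyond the LTR. Short annotated fragments such as the U6 promoter and small t antigen matches appear to be partial sequence hits rather than functional elements. The sequenced record of 9,247 nt matches the stated backbone and insert sizes combined.
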