Features (pLannotate 1.2.2; 34 found; start..end, strand, type, name):
      5..231     +  promoter       RSV promoter: Rous sarcoma virus enhancer/promoter
    232..412     +  LTR            5' LTR (truncated): truncated 5' long terminal repeat (LTR) from HIV-1
    459..584     +  misc_feature   HIV-1 Ψ: packaging signal of human immunodeficiency virus type 1
    568..931     +  CDS            HIV-1 gag (fragment): gag protein from human immunodeficiency virus 1; gag
   1077..1310    +  misc_feature   RRE: The Rev response element (RRE) of HIV-1 allows for Rev-dependent mRNA export from the nucleus to the cytoplasm.
   1687..1713    +  CDS            Rev (fragment): human immunodeficiency virus 1 (HIV-1) Rev protein; rev; enhances nuclear export of unspliced and incompletely spliced viral mRNAs
   1720..1743    +  promoter       SV40 promoter (fragment): SV40 early promoter
   1744..1815    +  promoter       SV40 promoter (fragment): SV40 enhancer and early promoter
   1839..1974    +  rep_origin     SV40 ori: SV40 origin of replication
   2020..2616    +  CDS            PuroR (fragment): puromycin N-acetyltransferase; pac from Streptomyces; confers resistance to puromycin
   2665..2782    +  misc_feature   cPPT/CTS: central polypurine tract and central termination sequence of HIV-1
   2847..2913    +  CDS            small t antigen (fragment): SV40 (simian virus 40) small t antigen
   2920..4098    +  promoter       EF-1α promoter: strong constitutive promoter for human elongation factor EF-1α
   4119..4136    +  protein_bind   attB1 (fragment): mutant version of attB; core recombination site for the Gateway® BP reaction BP Clonase™
   4145..4918    +  CDS            VENTX: VENTX_HUMAN - Also known as HPX42B, VENTX2. Experimental evidence at protein level: Swiss-Prot protein existence level 1. May be involved in ventralization. From Homo sapiens (Human).
   4926..4943    -  protein_bind   attB2 (fragment): mutant version of attB; core recombination site for the Gateway® BP reaction BP Clonase™
   4952..4993    +  CDS            V5 tag: epitope tag from simian virus 5
   5009..5062    +  promoter       U6 promoter (fragment): RNA polymerase III promoter for human U6 snRNA
   5104..5692    +  misc_feature   WPRE: woodchuck hepatitis virus posttranscriptional regulatory element
   5743..5762    +  misc_feature   cPPT/CTS (fragment): central polypurine tract and central termination sequence of HIV-1
   5764..5997    +  LTR            3' LTR (ΔU3): self-inactivating 3' long terminal repeat (LTR) from HIV-1
   6075..6196    +  polyA_signal   SV40 poly(A) signal: SV40 polyadenylation signal
   6236..6371    +  rep_origin     SV40 ori: SV40 origin of replication
   6392..6410    -  promoter       T7 promoter: promoter for bacteriophage T7 RNA polymerase
   6418..6573    +  CDS            lacZα (fragment): LacZα fragment of β-galactosidase; lacZ fragment
   6578..7006    +  rep_origin     f1 ori (sequence partly withheld): f1 bacteriophage origin of replication; arrow indicates direction of (+) strand synthesis
   7059..7163    +  promoter       AmpR promoter: bla
   7164..8024    +  CDS            AmpR: β-lactamase; bla; confers resistance to ampicillin, carbenicillin, and related antibiotics
   8195..8783    +  rep_origin     ori: high-copy-number ColE1/pMB1/pBR322/pUC origin of replication
   8966..9058    +  CDS            lacI (fragment): lac repressor; lacI; The lac repressor binds to the lac operator to inhibit transcription in E. coli. This inhibition can be relieved by adding lactose or isopropyl-β-D-thiogalactopyranoside (IPTG).
   9071..9092    +  protein_bind   CAP binding site: CAP binding activates transcription in the presence of cAMP. E. coli catabolite activator protein
   9107..9137    +  promoter       lac promoter: promoter for the E. coli lac operon
   9145..9161    +  protein_bind   lac operator: The lac repressor binds to the lac operator to inhibit transcription in E. coli. This inhibition can be relieved by adding lactose or isopropyl-β-D-thiogalactopyranoside (IPTG). lac repressor encoded by lacI
   9206..9224    +  promoter       T3 promoter: promoter for bacteriophage T3 RNA polymerase
>Addgene plasmid #144978 | TFORF3502 | addgene full sequence | sequence record 404547 | Addgene NGS Result
TTAATGTAGTCTTATGCAATACTCTTGTAGTCTTGCAACATGGTAACGATGAGTTAGCAACATGCCTTAC
AAGGAGAGAAAAAGCACCGTGCATGCCGATTGGTGGAAGTAAGGTGGTACGATCGTGCCTTATTAGGAAG
GCAACAGACGGGTCTGACATGGATTGGACGAACCACTGAATTGCCGCATTGCAGAGATATTGTATTTAAG
TGCCTAGCTCGATACATAAACGGGTCTCTCTGGTTAGACCAGATCTGAGCCTGGGAGCTCTCTGGCTAAC
TAGGGAACCCACTGCTTAAGCCTCAATAAAGCTTGCCTTGAGTGCTTCAAGTAGTGTGTGCCCGTCTGTT
GTGTGACTCTGGTAACTAGAGATCCCTCAGACCCTTTTAGTCAGTGTGGAAAATCTCTAGCAGTGGCGCC
CGAACAGGGACTTGAAAGCGAAAGGGAAACCAGAGGAGCTCTCTCGACGCAGGACTCGGCTTGCTGAAGC
GCGCACGGCAAGAGGCGAGGGGCGGCGACTGGTGAGTACGCCAAAAATTTTGACTAGCGGAGGCTAGAAG
GAGAGAGATGGGTGCGAGAGCGTCAGTATTAAGCGGGGGAGAATTAGATCGCGATGGGAAAAAATTCGGT
TAAGGCCAGGGGGAAAGAAAAAATATAAATTAAAACATATAGTATGGGCAAGCAGGGAGCTAGAACGATT
CGCAGTTAATCCTGGCCTGTTAGAAACATCAGAAGGCTGTAGACAAATACTGGGACAGCTACAACCATCC
CTTCAGACAGGATCAGAAGAACTTAGATCATTATATAATACAGTAGCAACCCTCTATTGTGTGCATCAAA
GGATAGAGATAAAAGACACCAAGGAAGCTTTAGACAAGATAGAGGAAGAGCAAAACAAAAGTAAGACCAC
CGCACAGCAAGCGGCCGCTGATCTTCAGACCTGGAGGAGGAGATATGAGGGACAATTGGAGAAGTGAATT
ATATAAATATAAAGTAGTAAAAATTGAACCATTAGGAGTAGCACCCACCAAGGCAAAGAGAAGAGTGGTG
CAGAGAGAAAAAAGAGCAGTGGGAATAGGAGCTTTGTTCCTTGGGTTCTTGGGAGCAGCAGGAAGCACTA
TGGGCGCAGCGTCAATGACGCTGACGGTACAGGCCAGACAATTATTGTCTGGTATAGTGCAGCAGCAGAA
CAATTTGCTGAGGGCTATTGAGGCGCAACAGCATCTGTTGCAACTCACAGTCTGGGGCATCAAGCAGCTC
CAGGCAAGAATCCTGGCTGTGGAAAGATACCTAAAGGATCAACAGCTCCTGGGGATTTGGGGTTGCTCTG
GAAAACTCATTTGCACCACTGCTGTGCCTTGGAATGCTAGTTGGAGTAATAAATCTCTGGAACAGATTTG
GAATCACACGACCTGGATGGAGTGGGACAGAGAAATTAACAATTACACAAGCTTAATACACTCCTTAATT
GAAGAATCGCAAAACCAGCAAGAAAAGAATGAACAAGAATTATTGGAATTAGATAAATGGGCAAGTTTGT
GGAATTGGTTTAACATAACAAATTGGCTGTGGTATATAAAATTATTCATAATGATAGTAGGAGGCTTGGT
AGGTTTAAGAATAGTTTTTGCTGTACTTTCTATAGTGAATAGAGTTAGGCAGGGATATTCACCATTATCG
TTTCAGACCCACCTCCCAACCCCGAGGGGACCCATGCATTGCATCTCAATTAGTCAGCAACCAGGTGTGG
AAAGTCCCCAGGCTCCCCAGCAGGCAGAAGTATGCAAAGCATGCGTCTCAATTAGTCAGCAACCATAGTC
CCGCCCCTAACTCCGCCCATCCCGCCCCTAACTCCGCCCAGTTCCGCCCATTCTCCGCCCCATGGCTGAC
TAATTTTTTTTATTTATGCAGAGGCCGAGGCCGCCTCGGCCTCTGAGCTATTCCAGAAGTAGTGAGGAGG
CTTTTTTGGAGGCCTAGGCTTTTGCAAAAAGCTTTCTAGAGGTACCACCGGAGCTTACCATGACCGAGTA
CAAGCCCACGGTGCGCCTCGCCACCCGCGACGACGTCCCCAGGGCCGTACGCACCCTCGCCGCCGCGTTC
GCCGACTACCCCGCCACGCGCCACACCGTCGATCCGGACCGCCACATCGAGCGGGTCACCGAGCTGCAAG
AACTCTTCCTCACGCGCGTCGGGCTCGACATCGGCAAGGTGTGGGTCGCGGACGACGGCGCCGCCGTGGC
GGTCTGGACCACGCCGGAGAGCGTCGAAGCGGGGGCGGTGTTCGCCGAGATCGGCCCGCGCATGGCCGAG
TTGAGCGGTTCCCGGCTGGCCGCGCAGCAACAGATGGAAGGCCTCCTGGCGCCGCACCGGCCCAAGGAGC
CCGCGTGGTTCCTGGCCACCGTCGGCGTCTCGCCCGACCACCAGGGCAAGGGTCTGGGCAGCGCCGTCGT
GCTCCCCGGAGTGGAGGCGGCCGAGCGCGCCGGGGTGCCCGCCTTCCTGGAGACCTCCGCGCCCCGCAAC
CTCCCCTTCTACGAGCGGCTCGGCTTCACCGTCACCGCCGACGTCGAGGTGCCCGAAGGACCGCGCACCT
GGTGCATGACCCGCAAGCCCGGTGCCAGTTAACGAATTCTAGATCTTGAGACAAATGGCAGTATTCATCC
ACAATTTTAAAAGAAAAGGGGGGATTGGGGGGTACAGTGCAGGGGAAAGAATAGTAGACATAATAGCAAC
AGACATACAAACTAAAGAATTACAAAAACAAATTACAAAAATTCAAAATTTTCGGGTTTATTACAGGGAC
AGCAGAGATCCACTTTGGCGCCGGCTCGAGGCCTGCAGGTGCAAAGATGGATAAAGTTTTAAACAGAGAG
GAATCTTTGCAGCTAATGGACCTTCTAGGTCTTGAAAGGAGTGGGAATTGGCTCCGGTGCCCGTCAGTGG
GCAGAGCGCACATCGCCCACAGTCCCCGAGAAGTTGGGGGGAGGGGTCGGCAATTGAACCGGTGCCTAGA
GAAGGTGGCGCGGGGTAAACTGGGAAAGTGATGTCGTGTACTGGCTCCGCCTTTTTCCCGAGGGTGGGGG
AGAACCGTATATAAGTGCAGTAGTCGCCGTGAACGTTCTTTTTCGCAACGGGTTTGCCGCCAGAACACAG
GTAAGTGCCGTGTGTGGTTCCCGCGGGCCTGGCCTCTTTACGGGTTATGGCCCTTGCGTGCCTTGAATTA
CTTCCACCTGGCTGCAGTACGTGATTCTTGATCCCGAGCTTCGGGTTGGAAGTGGGTGGGAGAGTTCGAG
GCCTTGCGCTTAAGGAGCCCCTTCGCCTCGTGCTTGAGTTGAGGCCTGGCCTGGGCGCTGGGGCCGCCGC
GTGCGAATCTGGTGGCACCTTCGCGCCTGTCTCGCTGCTTTCGATAAGTCTCTAGCCATTTAAAATTTTT
GATGACCTGCTGCGACGCTTTTTTTCTGGCAAGATAGTCTTGTAAATGCGGGCCAAGATCTGCACACTGG
TATTTCGGTTTTTGGGGCCGCGGGCGGCGACGGGGCCCGTGCGTCCCAGCGCACATGTTCGGCGAGGCGG
GGCCTGCGAGCGCGGCCACCGAGAATCGGACGGGGGTAGTCTCAAGCTGGCCGGCCTGCTCTGGTGCCTG
GCCTCGCGCCGCCGTGTATCGCCCCGCCCTGGGCGGCAAGGCTGGCCCGGTCGGCACCAGTTGCGTGAGC
GGAAAGATGGCCGCTTCCCGGCCCTGCTGCAGGGAGCTCAAAATGGAGGACGCGGCGCTCGGGAGAGCGG
GCGGGTGAGTCACCCACACAAAGGAAAAGGGCCTTTCCGTCCTCAGCCGTCGCTTCATGTGACTCCACGG
AGTACCGGGCGCCGTCCAGGCACCTCGATTAGTTCTCGAGCTTTTGGAGTACGTCGTCTTTAGGTTGGGG
GGAGGGGTTTTATGCGATGGAGTTTCCCCACACTGAGTGGGTGGAGACTGAAGTTAGGCCAGCTTGGCAC
TTGATGTAATTCTCCTTGGAATTTGCCCTTTTTGAGTTTGGATCTTGGTTCATTCTCAAGCCTCAGACAG
TGGTTCAAAGTTTTTTTCTTCCATTTCAGGTGTCGTGAGGCTAGCATCGATTGATCAACAAGTTTGTACA
AAAAAGTTGGCACCATGCGCCTCTCCTCCTCCCCACCTCGTGGCCCGCAGCAGCTCTCCAGCTTTGGCTC
CGTGGACTGGCTCTCCCAGAGCAGCTGCTCAGGGCCGACCCACACCCCCAGGCCTGCCGACTTCTCCCTG
GGGAGCCTCCCTGGCCCGGGCCAGACATCCGGCGCCAGGGAGCCCCCTCAGGCCGTCAGCATCAAGGAGG
CCGCCGGGTCCTCAAATCTGCCTGCGCCGGAGAGGACCATGGCCGGGTTGAGTAAGGAGCCAAATACCTT
GCGGGCCCCCCGTGTCCGCACAGCCTTCACCATGGAGCAGGTCCGCACCTTGGAGGGCGTCTTCCAGCAC
CACCAGTACCTGAGCCCTCTGGAGCGGAAGAGGCTGGCCAGGGAGATGCAGCTCTCAGAGGTCCAGATAA
AAACCTGGTTTCAGAATCGCCGCATGAAACACAAACGGCAAATGCAGGACCCCCAGCTGCACAGCCCCTT
CTCGGGGTCTCTCCATGCGCCCCCAGCTTTCTACTCAACGTCTTCTGGCCTTGCCAATGGCCTGCAGCTG
CTGTGCCCTTGGGCACCCCTGTCCGGGCCCCAGGCTCTGATGCTGCCCCCTGGCTCCTTCTGGGGTCTCT
GCCAAGTGGCACAAGAGGCCCTGGCATCTGCGGGAGCTTCCTGCTGCGGGCAGCCTCTGGCGTCCCACCC
CCCTACCCCAGGCCGGCCTTCGCTGGGACCAGCCCTGTCCACGGGGCCCCGGGGCCTGTGTGCTATGCCA
CAGACGGGGGATGCATTTTTGCCAACTTTCTTGTACAAAGTGGTTGATATCGGTAAGCCTATCCCTAACC
CTCTCCTCGGTCTCGATTCTACGTAGTAATGAACTAGTCCGTAACTTGAAAGTATTTCGATTTCTTGGCT
TTATATATCTTGTGGAAAGGACGATCACAACACCTCTTCTCGCCAACGACGCGTTAAGTCGACAATCAAC
CTCTGGATTACAAAATTTGTGAAAGATTGACTGGTATTCTTAACTATGTTGCTCCTTTTACGCTATGTGG
ATACGCTGCTTTAATGCCTTTGTATCATGCTATTGCTTCCCGTATGGCTTTCATTTTCTCCTCCTTGTAT
AAATCCTGGTTGCTGTCTCTTTATGAGGAGTTGTGGCCCGTTGTCAGGCAACGTGGCGTGGTGTGCACTG
TGTTTGCTGACGCAACCCCCACTGGTTGGGGCATTGCCACCACCTGTCAGCTCCTTTCCGGGACTTTCGC
TTTCCCCCTCCCTATTGCCACGGCGGAACTCATCGCCGCCTGCCTTGCCCGCTGCTGGACAGGGGCTCGG
CTGTTGGGCACTGACAATTCCGTGGTGTTGTCGGGGAAATCATCGTCCTTTCCTTGGCTGCTCGCCTGTG
TTGCCACCTGGATTCTGCGCGGGACGTCCTTCTGCTACGTCCCTTCGGCCCTCAATCCAGCGGACCTTCC
TTCCCGCGGCCTGCTGCCGGCTCTGCGGCCTCTTCCGCGTCTTCGCCTTCGCCCTCAGACGAGTCGGATC
TCCCTTTGGGCCGCCTCCCCGCGTCGACTTTAAGACCAATGACTTACAAGGCAGCTGTAGATCTTAGCCA
CTTTTTAAAAGAAAAGGGGGGACTGGAAGGGCTAATTCACTCCCAACGAAGACAAGATCTGCTTTTTGCT
TGTACTGGGTCTCTCTGGTTAGACCAGATCTGAGCCTGGGAGCTCTCTGGCTAACTAGGGAACCCACTGC
TTAAGCCTCAATAAAGCTTGCCTTGAGTGCTTCAAGTAGTGTGTGCCCGTCTGTTGTGTGACTCTGGTAA
CTAGAGATCCCTCAGACCCTTTTAGTCAGTGTGGAAAATCTCTAGCAGTACGTATAGTAGTTCATGTCAT
CTTATTATTCAGTATTTATAACTTGCAAAGAAATGAATATCAGAGAGTGAGAGGAACTTGTTTATTGCAG
CTTATAATGGTTACAAATAAAGCAATAGCATCACAAATTTCACAAATAAAGCATTTTTTTCACTGCATTC
TAGTTGTGGTTTGTCCAAACTCATCAATGTATCTTATCATGTCTGGCTCTAGCTATCCCGCCCCTAACTC
CGCCCATCCCGCCCCTAACTCCGCCCAGTTCCGCCCATTCTCCGCCCCATGGCTGACTAATTTTTTTTAT
TTATGCAGAGGCCGAGGCCGCCTCGGCCTCTGAGCTATTCCAGAAGTAGTGAGGAGGCTTTTTTGGAGGC
CTAGGGACGTACCCAATTCGCCCTATAGTGAGTCGTATTACGCGCGCTCACTGGCCGTCGTTTTACAACG
TCGTGACTGGGAAAACCCTGGCGTTACCCAACTTAATCGCCTTGCAGCACATCCCCCTTTCGCCAGCTGG
CGTAATAGCGAAGAGGCCCGCACCGATCGCCCTTCCCAACAGTTGCGCAGCCTGAATGGCGAATGGG
[124 nt withheld, positions 6578-6701]
C
[91 nt withheld, positions 6703-6793]
A
[49 nt withheld, positions 6795-6843]
CCTTTGACGTTGGAGTCCACGTTCTTT
[37 nt withheld, positions 6871-6907]
ACCCTATCTCGGTCTATTCTTTTGATTTATAAGGGATTTTGCCGATTTCGGCCTATTGGTTAAAAAATGA
GCTGATTTAACAAAAATTTAACGCGAATTTTAACAAAATATTAACGCTTACAATTTAGGTGGCACTTTTC
GGGGAAATGTGCGCGGAACCCCTATTTGTTTATTTTTCTAAATACATTCAAATATGTATCCGCTCATGAG
ACAATAACCCTGATAAATGCTTCAATAATATTGAAAAAGGAAGAGTATGAGTATTCAACATTTCCGTGTC
GCCCTTATTCCCTTTTTTGCGGCATTTTGCCTTCCTGTTTTTGCTCACCCAGAAACGCTGGTGAAAGTAA
AAGATGCTGAAGATCAGTTGGGTGCACGAGTGGGTTACATCGAACTGGATCTCAACAGCGGTAAGATCCT
TGAGAGTTTTCGCCCCGAAGAACGTTTTCCAATGATGAGCACTTTTAAAGTTCTGCTATGTGGCGCGGTA
TTATCCCGTATTGACGCCGGGCAAGAGCAACTCGGTCGCCGCATACACTATTCTCAGAATGACTTGGTTG
AGTACTCACCAGTCACAGAAAAGCATCTTACGGATGGCATGACAGTAAGAGAATTATGCAGTGCTGCCAT
AACCATGAGTGATAACACTGCGGCCAACTTACTTCTGACAACGATCGGAGGACCGAAGGAGCTAACCGCT
TTTTTGCACAACATGGGGGATCATGTAACTCGCCTTGATCGTTGGGAACCGGAGCTGAATGAAGCCATAC
CAAACGACGAGCGTGACACCACGATGCCTGTAGCAATGGCAACAACGTTGCGCAAACTATTAACTGGCGA
ACTACTTACTCTAGCTTCCCGGCAACAATTAATAGACTGGATGGAGGCGGATAAAGTTGCAGGACCACTT
CTGCGCTCGGCCCTTCCGGCTGGCTGGTTTATTGCTGATAAATCTGGAGCCGGTGAGCGTGGGTCTCGCG
GTATCATTGCAGCACTGGGGCCAGATGGTAAGCCCTCCCGTATCGTAGTTATCTACACGACGGGGAGTCA
GGCAACTATGGATGAACGAAATAGACAGATCGCTGAGATAGGTGCCTCACTGATTAAGCATTGGTAACTG
TCAGACCAAGTTTACTCATATATACTTTAGATTGATTTAAAACTTCATTTTTAATTTAAAAGGATCTAGG
TGAAGATCCTTTTTGATAATCTCATGACCAAAATCCCTTAACGTGAGTTTTCGTTCCACTGAGCGTCAGA
CCCCGTAGAAAAGATCAAAGGATCTTCTTGAGATCCTTTTTTTCTGCGCGTAATCTGCTGCTTGCAAACA
AAAAAACCACCGCTACCAGCGGTGGTTTGTTTGCCGGATCAAGAGCTACCAACTCTTTTTCCGAAGGTAA
CTGGCTTCAGCAGAGCGCAGATACCAAATACTGTTCTTCTAGTGTAGCCGTAGTTAGGCCACCACTTCAA
GAACTCTGTAGCACCGCCTACATACCTCGCTCTGCTAATCCTGTTACCAGTGGCTGCTGCCAGTGGCGAT
AAGTCGTGTCTTACCGGGTTGGACTCAAGACGATAGTTACCGGATAAGGCGCAGCGGTCGGGCTGAACGG
GGGGTTCGTGCACACAGCCCAGCTTGGAGCGAACGACCTACACCGAACTGAGATACCTACAGCGTGAGCT
ATGAGAAAGCGCCACGCTTCCCGAAGGGAGAAAGGCGGACAGGTATCCGGTAAGCGGCAGGGTCGGAACA
GGAGAGCGCACGAGGGAGCTTCCAGGGGGAAACGCCTGGTATCTTTATAGTCCTGTCGGGTTTCGCCACC
TCTGACTTGAGCGTCGATTTTTGTGATGCTCGTCAGGGGGGCGGAGCCTATGGAAAAACGCCAGCAACGC
GGCCTTTTTACGGTTCCTGGCCTTTTGCTGGCCTTTTGCTCACATGTTCTTTCCTGCGTTATCCCCTGAT
TCTGTGGATAACCGTATTACCGCCTTTGAGTGAGCTGATACCGCTCGCCGCAGCCGAACGACCGAGCGCA
GCGAGTCAGTGAGCGAGGAAGCGGAAGAGCGCCCAATACGCAAACCGCCTCTCCCCGCGCGTTGGCCGAT
TCATTAATGCAGCTGGCACGACAGGTTTCCCGACTGGAAAGCGGGCAGTGAGCGCAACGCAATTAATGTG
AGTTAGCTCACTCATTAGGCACCCCAGGCTTTACACTTTATGCTTCCGGCTCGTATGTTGTGTGGAATTG
TGAGCGGATAACAATTTCACACAGGAAACAGCTATGACCATGATTACGCCAAGCGCGCAATTAACCCTCA
CTAAAGGGAACAAAAGCTGGAGCTGCAAGC
