>Addgene plasmid #144978 | TFORF3502 | depositor partial sequence | sequence record 287049 | Insert
ATCGATTGATCAACAAGTTTGTACAAAAAAGTTGGCACCATGCGCCTCTCCTCCTCCCCACCTCGTGGCC
CGCAGCAGCTCTCCAGCTTTGGCTCCGTGGACTGGCTCTCCCAGAGCAGCTGCTCAGGGCCGACCCACAC
CCCCAGGCCTGCCGACTTCTCCCTGGGGAGCCTCCCTGGCCCGGGCCAGACATCCGGCGCCAGGGAGCCC
CCTCAGGCCGTCAGCATCAAGGAGGCCGCCGGGTCCTCAAATCTGCCTGCGCCGGAGAGGACCATGGCCG
GGTTGAGTAAGGAGCCAAATACCTTGCGGGCCCCCCGTGTCCGCACAGCCTTCACCATGGAGCAGGTCCG
CACCTTGGAGGGCGTCTTCCAGCACCACCAGTACCTGAGCCCTCTGGAGCGGAAGAGGCTGGCCAGGGAG
ATGCAGCTCTCAGAGGTCCAGATAAAAACCTGGTTTCAGAATCGCCGCATGAAACACAAACGGCAAATGC
AGGACCCCCAGCTGCACAGCCCCTTCTCGGGGTCTCTCCATGCGCCCCCAGCTTTCTACTCAACGTCTTC
TGGCCTTGCCAATGGCCTGCAGCTGCTGTGCCCTTGGGCACCCCTGTCCGGGCCCCAGGCTCTGATGCTG
CCCCCTGGCTCCTTCTGGGGTCTCTGCCAAGTGGCACAAGAGGCCCTGGCATCTGCGGGAGCTTCCTGCT
GCGGGCAGCCTCTGGCGTCCCACCCCCCTACCCCAGGCCGGCCTTCGCTGGGACCAGCCCTGTCCACGGG
GCCCCGGGGCCTGTGTGCTATGCCACAGACGGGGGATGCATTTTTGCCAACTTTCTTGTACAAAGTGGTT
GATATCGGTAAGCCTATCCCTAACCCTCTCCTCGGTCTCGATTCTACGTAGTAATGAACTAGTCCGTAAC
TTGAAAGTATTTCGATTTCTTGGCTTTATATATCTTGTGGAAAGGACGATCACAACACCTCTTCTCGCCA
ACG
