>Addgene plasmid #144978 | TFORF3502 | depositor partial sequence | sequence record 287050 | Barcode
TCACAACACCTCTTCTCGCCAACG
